>Addgene plasmid #172412 | MAC-CLEC4E | addgene full sequence | sequence record 340207 | Addgene NGS Result
GCTACAACAAGGCAAGGCTTGACCGACAATTGCATGAAGAATCTGCTTAGGGTTAGGCGTTTTGCGCTGC
TTCGCGATGTACGGGCCAGATATACGCGTTGACATTGATTATTGACTAGTTATTAATAGTAATCAATTAC
GGGGTCATTAGTTCATAGCCCATATATGGAGTTCCGCGTTACATAACTTACGGTAAATGGCCCGCCTGGC
TGACCGCCCAACGACCCCCGCCCATTGACGTCAATAATGACGTATGTTCCCATAGTAACGCCAATAGGGA
CTTTCCATTGACGTCAATGGGTGGAGTATTTACGGTAAACTGCCCACTTGGCAGTACATCAAGTGTATCA
TATGCCAAGTACGCCCCCTATTGACGTCAATGACGGTAAATGGCCCGCCTGGCATTATGCCCAGTACATG
ACCTTATGGGACTTTCCTACTTGGCAGTACATCTACGTATTAGTCATCGCTATTACCATGGTGATGCGGT
TTTGGCAGTACATCAATGGGCGTGGATAGCGGTTTGACTCACGGGGATTTCCAAGTCTCCACCCCATTGA
CGTCAATGGGAGTTTGTTTTGGCACCAAAATCAACGGGACTTTCCAAAATGTCGTAACAACTCCGCCCCA
TTGACGCAAATGGGCGGTAGGCGTGTACGGTGGGAGGTCTATATAAGCAGAGCTCTCCCTATCAGTGATA
GAGATCTCCCTATCAGTGATAGAGATCGTCGACGAGCTCGTTTAGTGAACCGTCAGATCGCCTGGAGACG
CCATCCACGCTGTTTTGACCTCCATAGAAGACACCGGGACCGATCCAGCCTCCGGACTCTAGCGTTTAAA
CTTAAGCTTGGTACCGAGCTCGGATCCACTAGTCCAGTGTGGTGGAATTCTGCAGATATCCAGCACAGTG
GCGGCCGCTCGAGACCATGAAGGACAACACCGTGCCCCTGAAGCTGATCGCCCTGCTGGCCAACGGCGAG
TTCCACTCTGGCGAGCAGCTGGGCGAGACACTGGGCATGAGCAGAGCCGCCATCAACAAGCACATCCAGA
CCCTGCGGGACTGGGGCGTGGACGTGTTCACAGTGCCCGGCAAGGGCTACAGCCTGCCCGAGCCCATCCA
GCTGCTGAACGCCAAGCAGATCCTGGGCCAGCTGGATGGCGGATCTGTGGCCGTGCTGCCCGTGATCGAC
AGCACCAACCAGTATCTGCTCGACCGGATCGGCGAGCTGAAGTCCGGCGACGCCTGTATCGCCGAGTACC
AGCAGGCCGGCAGAGGCGGCAGGGGCAGAAAGTGGTTCAGCCCCTTCGGCGCCAACCTGTACCTGAGCAT
GTTCTGGAGACTGGAACAGGGCCCAGCCGCCGCTATTGGCCTGAGCCTGGTCATCGGCATCGTGATGGCC
GAGGTGCTGCGGAAGCTGGGCGCCGACAAAGTGCGCGTGAAGTGGCCCAACGACCTGTATCTGCAGGACC
GGAAGCTGGCCGGCATCCTGGTGGAACTGACCGGCAAAACAGGCGACGCCGCCCAGATCGTGATCGGCGC
TGGCATCAACATGGCCATGCGGCGGGTGGAAGAGAGCGTGGTCAACCAGGGCTGGATCACCCTGCAGGAA
GCCGGCATCAACCTGGACCGGAACACCCTGGCCGCCATGCTGATCAGAGAGCTGAGAGCCGCCCTGGAAC
TGTTCGAGCAGGAAGGCCTGGCCCCCTACCTGAGCAGATGGGAGAAGCTGGACAACTTCATCAACCGGCC
CGTGAAACTGATCATCGGCGACAAAGAGATCTTCGGCATCAGCCGGGGCATCGACAAGCAGGGGGCCCTG
CTCCTGGAACAGGACGGCATCATCAAGCCCTGGATGGGCGGCGAGATCAGCCTGCGGAGCGCCGAGAAGT
ACCCATACGATGTTCCTGACTATGCCGGTACCGAGCTCGGATCCACCATGGCTAGCTGGAGCCACCCGCA
GTTCGAGAAAGGTGGAGGTTCCGGAGGTGGATCGGGAGGTGGATCGTGGAGCCACCCGCAGTTCGAAAAA
GCGGCCGATATCACAAGTTTGTACAAAAAAGTTGGCATGAATTCATCTAAATCATCTGAAACACAATGCA
CAGAGAGAGGATGCTTCTCTTCCCAAATGTTCTTATGGACTGTTGCTGGGATCCCCATCCTATTTCTCAG
TGCCTGTTTCATCACCAGATGTGTTGTGACATTTCGCATCTTTCAAACCTGTGATGAGAAAAAGTTTCAG
CTACCTGAGAATTTCACAGAGCTCTCCTGCTACAATTATGGATCAGGTTCAGTCAAGAATTGTTGTCCAT
TGAACTGGGAATATTTTCAATCCAGCTGCTACTTCTTTTCTACTGACACCATTTCCTGGGCGTTAAGTTT
AAAGAACTGCTCAGCCATGGGGGCTCACCTGGTGGTTATCAACTCACAGGAGGAGCAGGAATTCCTTTCC
TACAAGAAACCTAAAATGAGAGAGTTTTTTATTGGACTGTCAGACCAGGTTGTCGAGGGTCAGTGGCAAT
GGGTGGACGGCACACCTTTGACAAAGTCTCTGAGCTTCTGGGATGTAGGGGAGCCCAACAACATAGCTAC
CCTGGAGGACTGTGCCACCATGAGAGACTCTTCAAACCCAAGGCAAAATTGGAATGATGTAACCTGTTTC
CTCAATTATTTTCGGATTTGTGAAATGGTAGGAATAAATCCTTTGAACAAAGGAAAATCTCTTTACCCAA
CTTTCTTGTACAAAGTGGTGACGTAAGCTAGGGGCCCGTTTAAACCCGCTGATCAGCCTCGACTGTGCCT
TCTAGTTGCCAGCCATCTGTTGTTTGCCCCTCCCCCGTGCCTTCCTTGACCCTGGAAGGTGCCACTCCCA
CTGTCCTTTCCTAATAAAATGAGGAAATTGCATCGCATTGTCTGAGTAGGTGTCATTCTATTCTGGGGGG
TGGGGTGGGGCAGGACAGCAAGGGGGAGGATTGGGAAGACAATAGCAGGCATGCTGGGGATGCGGTGGGC
TCTATGGCTTCTGAGGCGGAAAGAACCAGCTGGGGCTCTAGGGGGTATCCCC
[124 nt withheld, positions 3063-3186]
C
[91 nt withheld, positions 3188-3278]
AGGGTGATGGTTCACGTACCTAGAAGTTCCTATTCCGAAGTTCCTATTCTCTAGAAAGTATAGGAACTTC
CTTGGCCAAAAAGCCTGAACTCACCGCGACGTCTGTCGAGAAGTTTCTGATCGAAAAGTTCGACAGCGTC
TCCGACCTGATGCAGCTCTCGGAGGGCGAAGAATCTCGTGCTTTCAGCTTCGATGTAGGAGGGCGTGGAT
ATGTCCTGCGGGTAAATAGCTGCGCCGATGGTTTCTACAAAGATCGTTATGTTTATCGGCACTTTGCATC
GGCCGCGCTCCCGATTCCGGAAGTGCTTGACATTGGGGAATTCAGCGAGAGCCTGACCTATTGCATCTCC
CGCCGTGCACAGGGTGTCACGTTGCAAGACCTGCCTGAAACCGAACTGCCCGCTGTTCTGCAGCCGGTCG
CGGAGGCCATGGATGCGATCGCTGCGGCCGATCTTAGCCAGACGAGCGGGTTCGGCCCATTCGGACCGCA
AGGAATCGGTCAATACACTACATGGCGTGATTTCATATGCGCGATTGCTGATCCCCATGTGTATCACTGG
CAAACTGTGATGGACGACACCGTCAGTGCGTCCGTCGCGCAGGCTCTCGATGAGCTGATGCTTTGGGCCG
AGGACTGCCCCGAAGTCCGGCACCTCGTGCACGCGGATTTCGGCTCCAACAATGTCCTGACGGACAATGG
CCGCATAACAGCGGTCATTGACTGGAGCGAGGCGATGTTCGGGGATTCCCAATACGAGGTCGCCAACATC
TTCTTCTGGAGGCCGTGGTTGGCTTGTATGGAGCAGCAGACGCGCTACTTCGAGCGGAGGCATCCGGAGC
TTGCAGGATCGCCGCGGCTCCGGGCGTATATGCTCCGCATTGGTCTTGACCAACTCTATCAGAGCTTGGT
TGACGGCAATTTCGATGATGCAGCTTGGGCGCAGGGTCGATGCGACGCAATCGTCCGATCCGGAGCCGGG
ACTGTCGGGCGTACACAAATCGCCCGCAGAAGCGCGGCCGTCTGGACCGATGGCTGTGTAGAAGTACTCG
CCGATAGTGGAAACCGACGCCCCAGCACTCGTCCGAGGGCAAAGGAATAGCACGTACTACGAGATTTCGA
TTCCACCGCCGCCTTCTATGAAAGGTTGGGCTTCGGAATCGTTTTCCGGGACGCCGGCTGGATGATCCTC
CAGCGCGGGGATCTCATGCTGGAGTTCTTCGCCCACCCCAACTTGTTTATTGCAGCTTATAATGGTTACA
AATAAAGCAATAGCATCACAAATTTCACAAATAAAGCATTTTTTTCACTGCATTCTAGTTGTGGTTTGTC
CAAACTCATCAATGTATCTTATCATGTCTGTATACCGTCGACCTCTAGCTAGAGCTTGGCGTAATCATGG
TCATAGCTGTTTCCTGTGTGAAATTGTTATCCGCTCACAATTCCACACAACATACGAGCCGGAAGCATAA
AGTGTAAAGCCTGGGGTGCCTAATGAGTGAGCTAACTCACATTAATTGCGTTGCGCTCACTGCCCGCTTT
CCAGTCGGGAAACCTGTCGTGCCAGCTGCATTAATGAATCGGCCAACGCGCGGGGAGAGGCGGTTTGCGT
ATTGGGCGCTCTTCCGCTTCCTCGCTCACTGACTCGCTGCGCTCGGTCGTTCGGCTGCGGCGAGCGGTAT
CAGCTCACTCAAAGGCGGTAATACGGTTATCCACAGAATCAGGGGATAACGCAGGAAAGAACATGTGAGC
AAAAGGCCAGCAAAAGGCCAGGAACCGTAAAAAGGCCGCGTTGCTGGCGTTTTTCCATAGGCTCCGCCCC
CCTGACGAGCATCACAAAAATCGACGCTCAAGTCAGAGGTGGCGAAACCCGACAGGACTATAAAGATACC
AGGCGTTTCCCCCTGGAAGCTCCCTCGTGCGCTCTCCTGTTCCGACCCTGCCGCTTACCGGATACCTGTC
CGCCTTTCTCCCTTCGGGAAGCGTGGCGCTTTCTCATAGCTCACGCTGTAGGTATCTCAGTTCGGTGTAG
GTCGTTCGCTCCAAGCTGGGCTGTGTGCACGAACCCCCCGTTCAGCCCGACCGCTGCGCCTTATCCGGTA
ACTATCGTCTTGAGTCCAACCCGGTAAGACACGACTTATCGCCACTGGCAGCAGCCACTGGTAACAGGAT
TAGCAGAGCGAGGTATGTAGGCGGTGCTACAGAGTTCTTGAAGTGGTGGCCTAACTACGGCTACACTAGA
AGAACAGTATTTGGTATCTGCGCTCTGCTGAAGCCAGTTACCTTCGGAAAAAGAGTTGGTAGCTCTTGAT
CCGGCAAACAAACCACCGCTGGTAGCGGTGGTTTTTTTGTTTGCAAGCAGCAGATTACGCGCAGAAAAAA
AGGATCTCAAGAAGATCCTTTGATCTTTTCTACGGGGTCTGACGCTCAGTGGAACGAAAACTCACGTTAA
GGGATTTTGGTCATGAGATTATCAAAAAGGATCTTCACCTAGATCCTTTTAAATTAAAAATGAAGTTTTA
AATCAATCTAAAGTATATATGAGTAAACTTGGTCTGACAGTTACCAATGCTTAATCAGTGAGGCACCTAT
CTCAGCGATCTGTCTATTTCGTTCATCCATAGTTGCCTGACTCCCCGTCGTGTAGATAACTACGATACGG
GAGGGCTTACCATCTGGCCCCAGTGCTGCAATGATACCGCGAGACCCACGCTCACCGGCTCCAGATTTAT
CAGCAATAAACCAGCCAGCCGGAAGGGCCGAGCGCAGAAGTGGTCCTGCAACTTTATCCGCCTCCATCCA
GTCTATTAATTGTTGCCGGGAAGCTAGAGTAAGTAGTTCGCCAGTTAATAGTTTGCGCAACGTTGTTGCC
ATTGCTACAGGCATCGTGGTGTCACGCTCGTCGTTTGGTATGGCTTCATTCAGCTCCGGTTCCCAACGAT
CAAGGCGAGTTACATGATCCCCCATGTTGTGCAAAAAAGCGGTTAGCTCCTTCGGTCCTCCGATCGTTGT
CAGAAGTAAGTTGGCCGCAGTGTTATCACTCATGGTTATGGCAGCACTGCATAATTCTCTTACTGTCATG
CCATCCGTAAGATGCTTTTCTGTGACTGGTGAGTACTCAACCAAGTCATTCTGAGAATAGTGTATGCGGC
GACCGAGTTGCTCTTGCCCGGCGTCAATACGGGATAATACCGCGCCACATAGCAGAACTTTAAAAGTGCT
CATCATTGGAAAACGTTCTTCGGGGCGAAAACTCTCAAGGATCTTACCGCTGTTGAGATCCAGTTCGATG
TAACCCACTCGTGCACCCAACTGATCTTCAGCATCTTTTACTTTCACCAGCGTTTCTGGGTGAGCAAAAA
CAGGAAGGCAAAATGCCGCAAAAAAGGGAATAAGGGCGACACGGAAATGTTGAATACTCATACTCTTCCT
TTTTCAATATTATTGAAGCATTTATCAGGGTTATTGTCTCATGAGCGGATACATATTTGAATGTATTTAG
AAAAATAAACAAATAGGGGTTCCGCGCACATTTCCCCGAAAAGTGCCACCTGACGTCGACGGATCGGGAG
ATCTCCCGATCCCCTATGGTGCACTCTCAGTACAATCTGCTCTGATGCCGCATAGTTAAGCCAGTATCTG
CTCCCTGCTTGTGTGTTGGAGGTCGCTGAGTAGTGCGCGAGCAAAATTTAA
Features (pLannotate 1.2.2; 27 found; start..end, strand, type, name):
    101..480     +  enhancer       CMV enhancer: human cytomegalovirus immediate early enhancer
    481..684     +  promoter       CMV promoter: human cytomegalovirus (CMV) immediate early promoter
    686..705     +  promoter       PLtetO-1 promoter (fragment): modified phage lambda PL promoter with tet operator sites (Lutz and Bujard, 1997)
    707..726     +  promoter       PLtetO-1 promoter (fragment): modified phage lambda PL promoter with tet operator sites (Lutz and Bujard, 1997)
    734..767     +  promoter       TRE3GV promoter (fragment): 3rd-generation Tet-responsive promoter that can be activated by binding of Tet-On® 3G, optimized for retroviral and lentiviral vectors
    927..1889    +  CDS            birA: BIRA_ECOLI - Also known as bioR, dhbB. Experimental evidence at protein level: Swiss-Prot protein existence level 1. Acts both as a biotin--[acetyl-CoA-carboxylase] ligase and a biotin-operon repressor. In the presence of ATP, BirA activates biotin to form the BirA-biotinyl-5'-adenylate (BirA-bio-5'-AMP or holoBirA) complex. HoloBirA can either transfer the biotinyl moiety to the biotin carboxyl carrier protein (BCCP) subunit of acetyl-CoA carboxylase, or bind to the biotin operator site and inhibit transcription of the operon. From Escherichia coli (strain K12).
   1890..1915    +  CDS            3xHA (fragment): three tandem HA epitope tags
   1947..1966    +  CDS            Strep-Tag II (fragment): peptide that binds Strep-Tactin®, an engineered form of streptavidin
   2007..2029    +  CDS            Strep-Tag II (fragment): peptide that binds Strep-Tactin®, an engineered form of streptavidin
   2044..2061    +  protein_bind   attB1 (fragment): mutant version of attB; core recombination site for the Gateway® BP reaction BP Clonase™
   2067..2723    +  CDS            CLEC4E: CLC4E_HUMAN - Also known as CLECSF9, MINCLE From Homo sapiens (Human).
   2725..2749    -  protein_bind   attB2: mutant version of attB; recombination site for the Gateway® BP reaction BP Clonase™
   2793..3017    +  polyA_signal   bGH poly(A) signal: bovine growth hormone polyadenylation signal
   3021..3042    +  promoter       SV40 promoter (fragment): SV40 enhancer and early promoter
   3063..3296    +  rep_origin     f1 ori (fragment) (sequence partly withheld): f1 bacteriophage origin of replication; arrow indicates direction of (+) strand synthesis
   3301..3348    +  protein_bind   FRT: FLP-mediated recombination occurs in the 8-bp core sequence TCTAGAAA (Turan and Bode, 2011). FLP recombinase from the Saccharomyces cerevisiae 2μ plasmid
   3356..4378    +  CDS            HygR: aminoglycoside phosphotransferase from E. coli; aph(4)-Ia; confers resistance to hygromycin
   4388..4513    +  CDS            ble (fragment): BLE_KLEPN - Experimental evidence at protein level: Swiss-Prot protein existence level 1. Binding protein with a strong affinity to the bleomycin family of antibiotics. Binds to CL990; an antimitotic-antibiotic compound. From Klebsiella pneumoniae.
   4508..4629    +  polyA_signal   SV40 poly(A) signal: SV40 polyadenylation signal
   4702..4718    -  protein_bind   lac operator: The lac repressor binds to the lac operator to inhibit transcription in E. coli. This inhibition can be relieved by adding lactose or isopropyl-β-D-thiogalactopyranoside (IPTG). lac repressor encoded by lacI
   4726..4756    -  promoter       lac promoter: promoter for the E. coli lac operon
   4771..4792    -  protein_bind   CAP binding site: CAP binding activates transcription in the presence of cAMP. E. coli catabolite activator protein
   4805..4897    -  CDS            lacI (fragment): lac repressor; lacI; The lac repressor binds to the lac operator to inhibit transcription in E. coli. This inhibition can be relieved by adding lactose or isopropyl-β-D-thiogalactopyranoside (IPTG).
   5080..5668    -  rep_origin     ori: high-copy-number ColE1/pMB1/pBR322/pUC origin of replication
   5839..6699    -  CDS            AmpR: β-lactamase; bla; confers resistance to ampicillin, carbenicillin, and related antibiotics
   6700..6804    -  promoter       AmpR promoter: bla
   6863..6915    -  misc_feature   bom (fragment): basis of mobility region from pBR322
