[The description below was written by a language model from this plasmid's Addgene catalogue record and pLannotate feature annotations shown in this document.]
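Description:
MAC-CLEC4E is a mammalian expression plasmid built on the MAC-tag-N Gateway destination backbone, carrying the human C-type lectin domain family 4 member E gene (CLEC4E, also known as MINCLE or CLECSF9) fused at its N-terminus to the MAC-tag. It is propagated in E. coli through a high-copy ColE1/pUC-type origin with ampicillin resistance (AmpR with its bla promoter). A partial f1 origin and remnants of lac regulatory sequence are also annotated in the backbone.

Expression is driven by the CMV immediate early enhancer and promoter. Short fragments matching tet operator-containing promoters follow directly, which suggests a tetracycline-regulatable CMV/TetO arrangement, although the catalogue entry lists only a CMV promoter. The annotated open reading frame begins with an E. coli BirA-derived biotin ligase, followed by an HA epitope fragment and two Strep-Tag II fragments, which together correspond to the MAC-tag. The attB1 and attB2 sites left by Gateway recombination flank the CLEC4E coding sequence, and a bovine growth hormone polyadenylation signal terminates the transcript.

Downstream, an FRT site sits immediately before a hygromycin resistance gene with an SV40 poly(A) signal and no complete promoter of its own. This layout is typical of vectors designed for FLP-mediated integration into a genomic FRT landing site, where the marker is activated and stable cells are selected with hygromycin.

The tag combination supports two approaches from a single construct: Strep-based affinity purification of CLEC4E complexes and biotin ligase-based proximity labelling of neighbouring proteins. The associated publication concerns SARS-CoV-2-host proteome interactions.
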