Addgene plasmid #172412: MAC-CLEC4E
Purpose: MAC-tagged gene expression
Depositing lab: Markku Varjosalo. Publication: SARS-CoV-2-host proteome interactions for antiviral drug discovery. Liu X, Huuskonen S, Laitinen T, Redchuk T, Bogacheva M, Salokas K, Pohner I, Ohman T, Tonduru AK, Hassinen A, Gawriyski L, Keskitalo S, Vartiainen MK, Pietiainen V, Poso A, Varjosalo M. Mol Syst Biol. 2021 Nov;17(11):e10396. doi: 10.15252/msb.202110396. PubMed 34709727.
Backbone
  Vector backbone: MAC-tag-N
  Vector type: Mammalian Expression
  Selectable markers: Hygromycin
Growth in bacteria
  Bacterial resistance: Ampicillin, 100 μg/mL
  Growth temperature: 37°C
  Growth strain: DH5alpha
  Copy number: Unknown
Gene/Insert
  Gene/Insert name: C-type lectin domain family 4 member E (alt name: CLEC4E)
  Species: H. sapiens (human)
  Entrez Gene: CLEC4E (a.k.a. CLECSF9, MINCLE)
  Promoter: CMV promoter
  Tag / fusion protein: MAC-tag (N terminal on backbone)
  Cloning method: Gateway Cloning
  Sequencing primers: 5′ CMVfor :CGCAAATGGGCGGTAGGCGTG; 3′ pCR3.1-BGHrev: TAGAAGGCACAGTCGAGG
Terms and licenses: Academic/Nonprofit Terms; Industry Terms
How to cite: MAC-CLEC4E was a gift from Markku Varjosalo (Addgene plasmid # 172412 ; http://n2t.net/addgene:172412 ; RRID:Addgene_172412)
